>Addgene plasmid #61471 | pLV_TRET_Ngn2‐2A‐Ngn1 | depositor full sequence | sequence record 100165 | pLV_TRET_Ngn2‐2A‐Ngn1 sequence 9919 bps
CAACTTTGTATAGAAAAGTTGGCTCCGAATTCGCCCTTCAGGTCCGAGGTTCTAGACGAGTTTACTCCCT
ATCAGTGATAGAGAACGATGTCGAGTTTACTCCCTATCAGTGATAGAGAACGTATGTCGAGTTTACTCCC
TATCAGTGATAGAGAACGTATGTCGAGTTTACTCCCTATCAGTGATAGAGAACGTATGTCGAGTTTATCC
CTATCAGTGATAGAGAACGTATGTCGAGTTTACTCCCTATCAGTGATAGAGAACGTATGTCGAGGTAGGC
GTGTACGGTGGGAGGCCTATATAAGCAGAGCTCGTTTAGTGAACCGTCAGATCGCAAAGGGCGAATTCGA
CCCAAGTTTGTACAAAAAAGCAGGCTGAGCCACCATGTTCGTCAAATCTGAGACTCTGGAGTTGAAGGAG
GAAGAGGAGGTACTGATGCTGCTGGGCTCGGCTTCCCCGGCCTCGGCGACCCTGACCCCGATGTCCTCCA
GCGCGGACGAGGAGGAGGACGAGGAGCTGCGCCGGCCGGGCTCCGCGCGTGGGCAGCGTGGAGCGGAAGC
CGGGCAGGGGGTGCAGGGCAGTCCGGCGTCGGGTGCCGGGGGTTGCCGGCCAGGGCGGCTGCTGGGCCTG
ATGCACGAGTGCAAGCGTCGCCCGTCGCGCTCACGGGCCGTCTCCCGAGGTGCCAAGACGGCGGAGACGG
TGCAGCGCATCAAGAAGACCCGCAGGCTCAAGGCCAACAACCGCGAGCGCAACCGCATGCACAACCTAAA
CGCCGCGCTGGACGCGCTGCGCGAGGTGCTGCCCACCTTCCCCGAGGATGCCAAGCTCACGAAGATCGAG
ACGCTGCGCTTCGCCCACAATTACATCTGGGCGCTCACCGAGACTCTGCGCCTGGCGGACCACTGCGCCG
GCGCCGGTGGCCTCCAGGGGGCGCTCTTCACGGAGGCGGTGCTCCTGAGCCCGGGAGCTGCGCTCGGCGC
CAGCGGGGACAGCCCTTCTCCACCTTCCTCCTGGAGCTGCACCAACAGCCCGGCGTCATCCTCCAACTCC
ACGTCCCCATACAGCTGCACTTTATCGCCCGCTAGCCCCGGGTCAGACGTGGACTACTGGCAGCCCCCAC
CTCCGGAGAAGCATCGTTATGCGCCTCACCTGCCCCTCGCCAGGGACTGTATCGCCACGAAGCAAGCAGG
AGATGTTGAAGAAAACCCCGGGCCTATGCCTGCCCCTTTGGAGACCTGCATCTCTGATCTCGACTGCTCC
AGCAGCAACAGCAGCAGCGACCTGTCCAGCTTCCTCACCGACGAGGAGGACTGTGCCAGGCTACAGCCCC
TAGCCTCCACCTCGGGGCTGTCCGTGCCAGCCCGGAGGAGCGCTCCCGCCCTCTCCGGGGCATCGAATGT
TCCCGGTGCCCAGGACGAAGAGCAGGAACGGCGGAGGCGGCGAGGTCGCGCTCGGGTGCGGTCCGAGGCT
CTGCTGCACTCCCTGCGGAGGAGTCGTCGCGTCAAAGCCAACGATCGCGAGCGCAACCGCATGCACAACC
TCAACGCTGCGCTGGACGCCTTGCGCAGCGTGCTGCCCTCGTTCCCCGACGACACCAAGCTCACCAAGAT
TGAGACGCTGCGCTTCGCCTACAACTACATCTGGGCCCTGGCTGAGACACTGCGCCTGGCAGATCAAGGG
CTCCCCGGGGGCAGTGCCCGGGAGCGCCTCCTGCCTCCGCAGTGTGTCCCCTGTCTGCCCGGGCCCCCGA
GCCCGGCCAGCGACACTGAGTCCTGGGGTTCCGGGGCCGCTGCCTCCCCCTGCGCCACTGTGGCATCACC
ACTCTCTGACCCCAGTAGTCCCTCGGCTTCAGAAGACTTCACCTATGGCCCGGGCGATCCCCTTTTCTCC
TTTCCTGGCCTGCCCAAAGACCTGCTCCACACGACGCCCTGTTTCATCCCATACCACTAGTACCCAGCTT
TCTTGTACAAAGTGGTGAATTCCGGCAATTCGATATCAAGCTTATCGATAATCAACCTCTGGATTACAAA
ATTTGTGAAAGATTGACTGGTATTCTTAACTATGTTGCTCCTTTTACGCTATGTGGATACGCTGCTTTAA
TGCCTTTGTATCATGCTATTGCTTCCCGTATGGCTTTCATTTTCTCCTCCTTGTATAAATCCTGGTTGCT
GTCTCTTTATGAGGAGTTGTGGCCCGTTGTCAGGCAACGTGGCGTGGTGTGCACTGTGTTTGCTGACGCA
ACCCCCACTGGTTGGGGCATTGCCACCACCTGTCAGCTCCTTTCCGGGACTTTCGCTTTCCCCCTCCCTA
TTGCCACGGCGGAACTCATCGCCGCCTGCCTTGCCCGCTGCTGGACAGGGGCTCGGCTGTTGGGCACTGA
CAATTCCGTGGTGTTGTCGGGGAAATCATCGTCCTTTCCTTGGCTGCTCGCCTGTGTTGCCACCTGGATT
CTGCGCGGGACGTCCTTCTGCTACGTCCCTTCGGCCCTCAATCCAGCGGACCTTCCTTCCCGCGGCCTGC
TGCCGGCTCTGCGGCCTCTTCCGCGTCTTCGCCTTCGCCCTCAGACGAGTCGGATCTCCCTTTGGGCCGC
CTCCCCGCATCGATACCGTCGACCTCGAGACCTAGAAAAACATGGAGCAATCACAAGTAGCAATACAGCA
GCTACCAATGCTGATTGTGCCTGGCTAGAAGCACAAGAGGAGGAGGAGGTGGGTTTTCCAGTCACACCTC
AGGTACCTTTAAGACCAATGACTTACAAGGCAGCTGTAGATCTTAGCCACTTTTTAAAAGAAAAGGGGGG
ACTGGAAGGGCTAATTCACTCCCAACGAAGACAAGATATCCTTGATCTGTGGATCTACCACACACAAGGC
TACTTCCCTGATTGGCAGAACTACACACCAGGGCCAGGGATCAGATATCCACTGACCTTTGGATGGTGCT
ACAAGCTAGTACCAGTTGAGCAAGAGAAGGTAGAAGAAGCCAATGAAGGAGAGAACACCCGCTTGTTACA
CCCTGTGAGCCTGCATGGGATGGATGACCCGGAGAGAGAAGTATTAGAGTGGAGGTTTGACAGCCGCCTA
GCATTTCATCACATGGCCCGAGAGCTGCATCCGGACTGTACTGGGTCTCTCTGGTTAGACCAGATCTGAG
CCTGGGAGCTCTCTGGCTAACTAGGGAACCCACTGCTTAAGCCTCAATAAAGCTTGCCTTGAGTGCTTCA
AGTAGTGTGTGCCCGTCTGTTGTGTGACTCTGGTAACTAGAGATCCCTCAGACCCTTTTAGTCAGTGTGG
AAAATCTCTAGCAGGGCCCGTTTAAACCCGCTGATCAGCCTCGACTGTGCCTTCTAGTTGCCAGCCATCT
GTTGTTTGCCCCTCCCCCGTGCCTTCCTTGACCCTGGAAGGTGCCACTCCCACTGTCCTTTCCTAATAAA
ATGAGGAAATTGCATCGCATTGTCTGAGTAGGTGTCATTCTATTCTGGGGGGTGGGGTGGGGCAGGACAG
CAAGGGGGAGGATTGGGAAGACAATAGCAGGCATGCTGGGGATGCGGTGGGCTCTATGGCTTCTGAGGCG
GAAAGAACCAGCTGGGGCTCTAGGGGGTATCCCC
[124 nt withheld, positions 3605-3728]
C
[91 nt withheld, positions 3730-3820]
A
[49 nt withheld, positions 3822-3870]
CCTTTGACGTTGGAGTCCACGTTCTTT
[37 nt withheld, positions 3898-3934]
ACCCTATCTCGGTCTATTCTTTTGATTTATAAGGGATTTTGCCGATTTCGGCCTATTGGTTAAAAAATGA
GCTGATTTAACAAAAATTTAACGCGAATTAATTCTGTGGAATGTGTGTCAGTTAGGGTGTGGAAAGTCCC
CAGGCTCCCCAGCAGGCAGAAGTATGCAAAGCATGCATCTCAATTAGTCAGCAACCAGGTGTGGAAAGTC
CCCAGGCTCCCCAGCAGGCAGAAGTATGCAAAGCATGCATCTCAATTAGTCAGCAACCATAGTCCCGCCC
CTAACTCCGCCCATCCCGCCCCTAACTCCGCCCAGTTCCGCCCATTCTCCGCCCCATGGCTGACTAATTT
TTTTTATTTATGCAGAGGCCGAGGCCGCCTCTGCCTCTGAGCTATTCCAGAAGTAGTGAGGAGGCTTTTT
TGGAGGCCTAGGCTTTTGCAAAAAGCTCCCGGGAGCTTGTATATCCATTTTCGGATCTGATCAGCACGTG
TTGACAATTAATCATCGGCATAGTATATCGGCATAGTATAATACGACAAGGTGAGGAACTAAACCATGGC
CAAGTTGACCAGTGCCGTTCCGGTGCTCACCGCGCGCGACGTCGCCGGAGCGGTCGAGTTCTGGACCGAC
CGGCTCGGGTTCTCCCGGGACTTCGTGGAGGACGACTTCGCCGGTGTGGTCCGGGACGACGTGACCCTGT
TCATCAGCGCGGTCCAGGACCAGGTGGTGCCGGACAACACCCTGGCCTGGGTGTGGGTGCGCGGCCTGGA
CGAGCTGTACGCCGAGTGGTCGGAGGTCGTGTCCACGAACTTCCGGGACGCCTCCGGGCCGGCCATGACC
GAGATCGGCGAGCAGCCGTGGGGGCGGGAGTTCGCCCTGCGCGACCCGGCCGGCAACTGCGTGCACTTCG
TGGCCGAGGAGCAGGACTGACACGTGCTACGAGATTTCGATTCCACCGCCGCCTTCTATGAAAGGTTGGG
CTTCGGAATCGTTTTCCGGGACGCCGGCTGGATGATCCTCCAGCGCGGGGATCTCATGCTGGAGTTCTTC
GCCCACCCCAACTTGTTTATTGCAGCTTATAATGGTTACAAATAAAGCAATAGCATCACAAATTTCACAA
ATAAAGCATTTTTTTCACTGCATTCTAGTTGTGGTTTGTCCAAACTCATCAATGTATCTTATCATGTCTG
TATACCGTCGACCTCTAGCTAGAGCTTGGCGTAATCATGGTCATAGCTGTTTCCTGTGTGAAATTGTTAT
CCGCTCACAATTCCACACAACATACGAGCCGGAAGCATAAAGTGTAAAGCCTGGGGTGCCTAATGAGTGA
GCTAACTCACATTAATTGCGTTGCGCTCACTGCCCGCTTTCCAGTCGGGAAACCTGTCGTGCCAGCTGCA
TTAATGAATCGGCCAACGCGCGGGGAGAGGCGGTTTGCGTATTGGGCGCTCTTCCGCTTCCTCGCTCACT
GACTCGCTGCGCTCGGTCGTTCGGCTGCGGCGAGCGGTATCAGCTCACTCAAAGGCGGTAATACGGTTAT
CCACAGAATCAGGGGATAACGCAGGAAAGAACATGTGAGCAAAAGGCCAGCAAAAGGCCAGGAACCGTAA
AAAGGCCGCGTTGCTGGCGTTTTTCCATAGGCTCCGCCCCCCTGACGAGCATCACAAAAATCGACGCTCA
AGTCAGAGGTGGCGAAACCCGACAGGACTATAAAGATACCAGGCGTTTCCCCCTGGAAGCTCCCTCGTGC
GCTCTCCTGTTCCGACCCTGCCGCTTACCGGATACCTGTCCGCCTTTCTCCCTTCGGGAAGCGTGGCGCT
TTCTCATAGCTCACGCTGTAGGTATCTCAGTTCGGTGTAGGTCGTTCGCTCCAAGCTGGGCTGTGTGCAC
GAACCCCCCGTTCAGCCCGACCGCTGCGCCTTATCCGGTAACTATCGTCTTGAGTCCAACCCGGTAAGAC
ACGACTTATCGCCACTGGCAGCAGCCACTGGTAACAGGATTAGCAGAGCGAGGTATGTAGGCGGTGCTAC
AGAGTTCTTGAAGTGGTGGCCTAACTACGGCTACACTAGAAGAACAGTATTTGGTATCTGCGCTCTGCTG
AAGCCAGTTACCTTCGGAAAAAGAGTTGGTAGCTCTTGATCCGGCAAACAAACCACCGCTGGTAGCGGTG
GTTTTTTTGTTTGCAAGCAGCAGATTACGCGCAGAAAAAAAGGATCTCAAGAAGATCCTTTGATCTTTTC
TACGGGGTCTGACGCTCAGTGGAACGAAAACTCACGTTAAGGGATTTTGGTCATGAGATTATCAAAAAGG
ATCTTCACCTAGATCCTTTTAAATTAAAAATGAAGTTTTAAATCAATCTAAAGTATATATGAGTAAACTT
GGTCTGACAGTTACCAATGCTTAATCAGTGAGGCACCTATCTCAGCGATCTGTCTATTTCGTTCATCCAT
AGTTGCCTGACTCCCCGTCGTGTAGATAACTACGATACGGGAGGGCTTACCATCTGGCCCCAGTGCTGCA
ATGATACCGCGAGACCCACGCTCACCGGCTCCAGATTTATCAGCAATAAACCAGCCAGCCGGAAGGGCCG
AGCGCAGAAGTGGTCCTGCAACTTTATCCGCCTCCATCCAGTCTATTAATTGTTGCCGGGAAGCTAGAGT
AAGTAGTTCGCCAGTTAATAGTTTGCGCAACGTTGTTGCCATTGCTACAGGCATCGTGGTGTCACGCTCG
TCGTTTGGTATGGCTTCATTCAGCTCCGGTTCCCAACGATCAAGGCGAGTTACATGATCCCCCATGTTGT
GCAAAAAAGCGGTTAGCTCCTTCGGTCCTCCGATCGTTGTCAGAAGTAAGTTGGCCGCAGTGTTATCACT
CATGGTTATGGCAGCACTGCATAATTCTCTTACTGTCATGCCATCCGTAAGATGCTTTTCTGTGACTGGT
GAGTACTCAACCAAGTCATTCTGAGAATAGTGTATGCGGCGACCGAGTTGCTCTTGCCCGGCGTCAATAC
GGGATAATACCGCGCCACATAGCAGAACTTTAAAAGTGCTCATCATTGGAAAACGTTCTTCGGGGCGAAA
ACTCTCAAGGATCTTACCGCTGTTGAGATCCAGTTCGATGTAACCCACTCGTGCACCCAACTGATCTTCA
GCATCTTTTACTTTCACCAGCGTTTCTGGGTGAGCAAAAACAGGAAGGCAAAATGCCGCAAAAAAGGGAA
TAAGGGCGACACGGAAATGTTGAATACTCATACTCTTCCTTTTTCAATATTATTGAAGCATTTATCAGGG
TTATTGTCTCATGAGCGGATACATATTTGAATGTATTTAGAAAAATAAACAAATAGGGGTTCCGCGCACA
TTTCCCCGAAAAGTGCCACCTGACGTCGACGGATCGGGAGATCTCCCGATCCCCTATGGTGCACTCTCAG
TACAATCTGCTCTGATGCCGCATAGTTAAGCCAGTATCTGCTCCCTGCTTGTGTGTTGGAGGTCGCTGAG
TAGTGCGCGAGCAAAATTTAAGCTACAACAAGGCAAGGCTTGACCGACAATTGCATGAAGAATCTGCTTA
GGGTTAGGCGTTTTGCGCTGCTTCGCGATGTACGGGCCAGATATACGCGTTGACATTGATTATTGACTAG
TTATTAATAGTAATCAATTACGGGGTCATTAGTTCATAGCCCATATATGGAGTTCCGCGTTACATAACTT
ACGGTAAATGGCCCGCCTGGCTGACCGCCCAACGACCCCCGCCCATTGACGTCAATAATGACGTATGTTC
CCATAGTAACGCCAATAGGGACTTTCCATTGACGTCAATGGGTGGAGTATTTACGGTAAACTGCCCACTT
GGCAGTACATCAAGTGTATCATATGCCAAGTACGCCCCCTATTGACGTCAATGACGGTAAATGGCCCGCC
TGGCATTATGCCCAGTACATGACCTTATGGGACTTTCCTACTTGGCAGTACATCTACGTATTAGTCATCG
CTATTACCATGGTGATGCGGTTTTGGCAGTACATCAATGGGCGTGGATAGCGGTTTGACTCACGGGGATT
TCCAAGTCTCCACCCCATTGACGTCAATGGGAGTTTGTTTTGGCACCAAAATCAACGGGACTTTCCAAAA
TGTCGTAACAACTCCGCCCCATTGACGCAAATGGGCGGTAGGCGTGTACGGTGGGAGGTCTATATAAGCA
GCGCGTTTTGCCTGTACTGGGTCTCTCTGGTTAGACCAGATCTGAGCCTGGGAGCTCTCTGGCTAACTAG
GGAACCCACTGCTTAAGCCTCAATAAAGCTTGCCTTGAGTGCTTCAAGTAGTGTGTGCCCGTCTGTTGTG
TGACTCTGGTAACTAGAGATCCCTCAGACCCTTTTAGTCAGTGTGGAAAATCTCTAGCAGTGGCGCCCGA
ACAGGGACTTGAAAGCGAAAGGGAAACCAGAGGAGCTCTCTCGACGCAGGACTCGGCTTGCTGAAGCGCG
CACGGCAAGAGGCGAGGGGCGGCGACTGGTGAGTACGCCAAAAATTTTGACTAGCGGAGGCTAGAAGGAG
AGAGATGGGTGCGAGAGCGTCAGTATTAAGCGGGGGAGAATTAGATCGCGATGGGAAAAAATTCGGTTAA
GGCCAGGGGGAAAGAAAAAATATAAATTAAAACATATAGTATGGGCAAGCAGGGAGCTAGAACGATTCGC
AGTTAATCCTGGCCTGTTAGAAACATCAGAAGGCTGTAGACAAATACTGGGACAGCTACAACCATCCCTT
CAGACAGGATCAGAAGAACTTAGATCATTATATAATACAGTAGCAACCCTCTATTGTGTGCATCAAAGGA
TAGAGATAAAAGACACCAAGGAAGCTTTAGACAAGATAGAGGAAGAGCAAAACAAAAGTAAGACCACCGC
ACAGCAAGCGGCCGCTGATCTTCAGACCTGGAGGAGGAGATATGAGGGACAATTGGAGAAGTGAATTATA
TAAATATAAAGTAGTAAAAATTGAACCATTAGGAGTAGCACCCACCAAGGCAAAGAGAAGAGTGGTGCAG
AGAGAAAAAAGAGCAGTGGGAATAGGAGCTTTGTTCCTTGGGTTCTTGGGAGCAGCAGGAAGCACTATGG
GCGCAGCGTCAATGACGCTGACGGTACAGGCCAGACAATTATTGTCTGGTATAGTGCAGCAGCAGAACAA
TTTGCTGAGGGCTATTGAGGCGCAACAGCATCTGTTGCAACTCACAGTCTGGGGCATCAAGCAGCTCCAG
GCAAGAATCCTGGCTGTGGAAAGATACCTAAAGGATCAACAGCTCCTGGGGATTTGGGGTTGCTCTGGAA
AACTCATTTGCACCACTGCTGTGCCTTGGAATGCTAGTTGGAGTAATAAATCTCTGGAACAGATTTGGAA
TCACACGACCTGGATGGAGTGGGACAGAGAAATTAACAATTACACAAGCTTAATACACTCCTTAATTGAA
GAATCGCAAAACCAGCAAGAAAAGAATGAACAAGAATTATTGGAATTAGATAAATGGGCAAGTTTGTGGA
ATTGGTTTAACATAACAAATTGGCTGTGGTATATAAAATTATTCATAATGATAGTAGGAGGCTTGGTAGG
TTTAAGAATAGTTTTTGCTGTACTTTCTATAGTGAATAGAGTTAGGCAGGGATATTCACCATTATCGTTT
CAGACCCACCTCCCAACCCCGAGGGGACCCGACAGGCCCGAAGGAATAGAAGAAGAAGGTGGAGAGAGAG
ACAGAGACAGATCCATTCGATTAGTGAACGGATCGGCACTGCGTGCGCCAATTCTGCAGACAAATGGCAG
TATTCATCCACAATTTTAAAAGAAAAGGGGGGATTGGGGGGTACAGTGCAGGGGAAAGAATAGTAGACAT
AATAGCAACAGACATACAAACTAAAGAATTACAAAAACAAATTACAAAAATTCAAAATTTTCGGGTTTAT
TACAGGGACAGCAGAGATCCAGTTTGGTTAATTAA
Features (pLannotate 1.2.2; 34 found; start..end, strand, type, name):
      1..21      +  protein_bind   attB4: mutant version of attB; core recombination site for the Gateway® BP reaction BP Clonase™
     57..335     +  promoter       tight TRE promoter (fragment): Tet-responsive promoter PTight, consisting of seven tet operator sequences followed by the minimal CMV promoter
    353..373     +  protein_bind   attB1: mutant version of attB; core recombination site for the Gateway® BP reaction BP Clonase™
    385..1173    +  CDS            Neurog2: NGN2_MOUSE - Also known as Ath4a, Atoh4, Ngn2. Experimental evidence at protein level: Swiss-Prot protein existence level 1. Transcriptional regulator. Involved in neuronal differentiation. Activates transcription by binding to the E box (5'- CANNTG-3'). From Mus musculus (Mouse).
   1216..1947    +  CDS            Neurog1: NGN1_MOUSE - Also known as Ath4c, Neurod3, Ngn, Ngn1. Experimental evidence at protein level: Swiss-Prot protein existence level 1. Acts as a transcriptional regulator. Involved in the initiation of neuronal differentiation. Activates transcription by binding to the E box (5'-CANNTG-3'). Associates with chromatin to enhancer regulatory elements in genes encoding key transcriptional regulators of neurogenesis. From Mus musculus (Mouse).
   1952..1976    -  protein_bind   attB2: mutant version of attB; recombination site for the Gateway® BP reaction BP Clonase™
   1987..2010    +  misc_feature   MCS (fragment): pBluescript multiple cloning site
   2010..2598    +  misc_feature   WPRE: woodchuck hepatitis virus posttranscriptional regulatory element
   2535..3116    +  CDS            nef (fragment): NEF_HV1H2 - Experimental evidence at protein level: Swiss-Prot protein existence level 1. Extracellular Nef protein targets CD4(+) T-lymphocytes for apoptosis by interacting with CXCR4 surface receptors. From Human immunodeficiency virus type 1 group M subtype B (isolate HXB2) (HIV-1).
   3123..3303    +  LTR            5' LTR (truncated): truncated 5' long terminal repeat (LTR) from HIV-1
   3335..3559    +  polyA_signal   bGH poly(A) signal: bovine growth hormone polyadenylation signal
   3563..3584    +  promoter       SV40 promoter (fragment): SV40 enhancer and early promoter
   3605..4033    +  rep_origin     f1 ori (sequence partly withheld): f1 bacteriophage origin of replication; arrow indicates direction of (+) strand synthesis
   4047..4376    +  promoter       SV40 promoter: SV40 enhancer and early promoter
   4424..4471    +  promoter       EM7 promoter: synthetic bacterial promoter&nbsp
   4490..4864    +  CDS            BleoR: antibiotic-binding protein; Sh ble from Streptoalloteichus hindustanus; confers resistance to bleomycin, phleomycin, and Zeocin™
   4874..4999    +  CDS            ble (fragment): BLE_KLEPN - Experimental evidence at protein level: Swiss-Prot protein existence level 1. Binding protein with a strong affinity to the bleomycin family of antibiotics. Binds to CL990; an antimitotic-antibiotic compound. From Klebsiella pneumoniae.
   4994..5115    +  polyA_signal   SV40 poly(A) signal: SV40 polyadenylation signal
   5188..5204    -  protein_bind   lac operator: The lac repressor binds to the lac operator to inhibit transcription in E. coli. This inhibition can be relieved by adding lactose or isopropyl-β-D-thiogalactopyranoside (IPTG). lac repressor encoded by lacI
   5212..5242    -  promoter       lac promoter: promoter for the E. coli lac operon
   5257..5278    -  protein_bind   CAP binding site: CAP binding activates transcription in the presence of cAMP. E. coli catabolite activator protein
   5291..5383    -  CDS            lacI (fragment): lac repressor; lacI; The lac repressor binds to the lac operator to inhibit transcription in E. coli. This inhibition can be relieved by adding lactose or isopropyl-β-D-thiogalactopyranoside (IPTG).
   5566..6154    -  rep_origin     ori: high-copy-number ColE1/pMB1/pBR322/pUC origin of replication
   6325..7185    -  CDS            AmpR: β-lactamase; bla; confers resistance to ampicillin, carbenicillin, and related antibiotics
   7186..7290    -  promoter       AmpR promoter: bla
   7349..7401    -  misc_feature   bom (fragment): basis of mobility region from pBR322
   7556..7935    +  enhancer       CMV enhancer: human cytomegalovirus immediate early enhancer
   7936..8135    +  promoter       CMV promoter: human cytomegalovirus (CMV) immediate early promoter
   8153..8333    +  LTR            5' LTR (truncated): truncated 5' long terminal repeat (LTR) from HIV-1
   8380..8505    +  misc_feature   HIV-1 Ψ: packaging signal of human immunodeficiency virus type 1
   8489..8852    +  CDS            HIV-1 gag (fragment): gag protein from human immunodeficiency virus 1; gag
   8998..9231    +  misc_feature   RRE: The Rev response element (RRE) of HIV-1 allows for Rev-dependent mRNA export from the nucleus to the cytoplasm.
   9608..9708    +  CDS            Rev (fragment): human immunodeficiency virus 1 (HIV-1) Rev protein; rev; enhances nuclear export of unspliced and incompletely spliced viral mRNAs
   9758..9875    +  misc_feature   cPPT/CTS: central polypurine tract and central termination sequence of HIV-1
