[The description below was written by a language model from this plasmid's Addgene catalogue record and pLannotate feature annotations shown in this document.]
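Description:
pLV_TRET_Ngn2‐2A‐Ngn1 is a third-generation lentiviral transfer plasmid of 9,919 bp built on the pFUGW backbone. It is maintained in E. coli through a high-copy ColE1/pUC-type origin and ampicillin resistance (AmpR), and also carries an f1 origin. The viral genome is transcribed in packaging cells from a CMV enhancer/promoter fused to a truncated HIV-1 5' LTR, the Tat-independent arrangement typical of third-generation vectors. This is followed by the Ψ packaging signal with a gag fragment, the Rev response element for Rev-dependent nuclear export, and the cPPT/CTS, which aids nuclear import of the reverse-transcribed genome. A WPRE downstream of the payload enhances transcript expression. A second truncated LTR followed by a bGH polyadenylation signal closes the viral unit. Outside the LTRs the backbone holds an SV40/EM7-driven BleoR (Zeocin resistance) cassette, which would not be packaged into virus.

The payload is a Tet-responsive tight TRE promoter (seven tet operators plus a minimal CMV promoter) driving mouse Neurog2 followed by mouse Neurog1. The construct name indicates that a 2A peptide links the two, although this short linker is not annotated in the feature table. Such a linker allows both bHLH transcription factors to be produced from a single transcript. The attB4, attB1 and attB2 sites flanking the promoter and coding region show that the cassette was assembled by multisite Gateway recombination. No tetracycline transactivator is annotated, so induction presumably requires one supplied separately. No mammalian selection marker lies within the proviral region. The associated work concerns rapid neurogenesis through transcriptional activation in human stem cells, consistent with use for inducible neurogenin expression to drive neuronal differentiation.
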