Addgene plasmid #61471: pLV_TRET_Ngn2‐2A‐Ngn1
Purpose: 3rd generation lentiviral vector; TetON promoter driving mouse Ngn2 and Ngn1
Depositing lab: Ron Weiss. Depositing organization: Massachusetts Institute of Technology. Publication: Rapid neurogenesis through transcriptional activation in human stem cells. Busskamp V, Lewis NE, Guye P, Ng AH, Shipman SL, Byrne SM, Sanjana NE, Murn J, Li Y, Li S, Stadler M, Weiss R, Church GM. Mol Syst Biol. 2014 Nov 17;10(11):760. doi: 10.15252/msb.20145508. PubMed 25403753.
Backbone
  Vector backbone: pFUGW
  Backbone manufacturer: Lab of David Baltimore
  Vector type: Lentiviral
Growth in bacteria
  Bacterial resistance: Ampicillin, 100 μg/mL
  Growth temperature: 37°C
  Growth strain: Stbl3
  Copy number: High Copy
Gene/Insert 1
  Gene/Insert name: Ngn2 (alt name: Neurog2)
  Species: M. musculus (mouse)
  Entrez Gene: Neurog2 (a.k.a. Atoh4, Math4A, bHLHa8, ngn-2, ngn2)
Gene/Insert 2
  Gene/Insert name: Neurog1 (alt name: Ngn1)
  Species: M. musculus (mouse)
  Entrez Gene: Neurog1 (a.k.a. AKA, Math4C, Neurod3, bHLHa6, ngn1)
Terms and licenses: Academic/Nonprofit Terms; Industry Terms: Not Available to Industry
How to cite: pLV_TRET_Ngn2‐2A‐Ngn1 was a gift from Ron Weiss (Addgene plasmid # 61471 ; http://n2t.net/addgene:61471 ; RRID:Addgene_61471)
