>Addgene plasmid #61471 | pLV_TRET_Ngn2‐2A‐Ngn1 | addgene partial sequence | sequence record 101488 | WPRE-R 5'-CATAGCGTAAAAGGAGCAACA-3'
ATCCAGAGGTTGATTATCGATAAGCTTGATATCGAATTGCCGGAATTCACCACTTTGTACAAGAAAGCTG
GGTACTAGTGGTATGGGATGAAACAGGGCGTCGTGTGGAGCAGGTCTTTGGGCA
