>Addgene plasmid #61471 | pLV_TRET_Ngn2‐2A‐Ngn1 | addgene partial sequence | sequence record 103636 | FUGW-Fwd 5'-ATTACAGGGACAGCAGAGATCC-3'
AGTTGGCTCCGAATTCGCCCTTCAGGTCCGAGGTTCTAGACGAGTTTACTCCCTATCAGTGATAGAGAAC
GATGTCGAGTTTACTCCCTATCAGTGATAGAGAACGTATGTCGAGTTTACTCCCTATCAGTGATAGAGAA
CGTATGTCGAGTTTACTCCCTATCAGTGATAGAGAACGTATGTCGAGTTTATCCCTATCAGTGATAGAGA
ACGTATGTCGAGTTTACTCCCTATCAGTGATAGAGAACGTATGTCGAGGTAGGCGTGTACGGTGGGAGGC
CTATATAAGCAGAGCTCGTTTAGTGAACCGTCAGATCGCAAAGGGCGAATTCGACCCAAGTTTGTACAAA
AAAGCAGGCTGAGCCACCATGTTCGTCAAATCTGAGACTCTGGAGTTGAAGGAGGAAGAGGAGGTACTGA
TGCTGCTGGGCTCGGCTTCCCCGGCCTCGGCGACCCTGACCCCGATGTCCTCCAGCGCGGACGAGGAGGA
GGACGAGGAGCTGCGCCGGCCGGGCTCCGCGCGTGGGCAGCGTGGAGCGGAAGCCGGGCAGGGGGTGCAG
GGCAGTCCGGCGTCGGGTGCCGGGGGTTGCCGGCCAGGGCGGCTGCTGGGCCTGATGCACGAGTGCAAGC
GTCGCCCGTCGCGCTCACGGGCCGTCTCCCGAGGTGCCAAGACGGCGGAGACGGTGCAGCGCATCAAGAA
GACCCGCAGGCTCAAGGCCAACAACCGCGAGCGCAACCGCATGCACAACCTAAACGCCGCGCTGGACGCG
CTGCGCGAGGTGCTGCCCACCTTCCCCGAGGATGCCAAGCTCACGAAGATCGAGACGCTGCGCTTCGCCC
ACAATTACATCTGGGCGCTCACCGAGACTCTGCGCCTGGC
