>Addgene plasmid #61471 | pLV_TRET_Ngn2‐2A‐Ngn1 | addgene partial sequence | sequence record 103640 | WPRE-R 5'-CATAGCGTAAAAGGAGCAACA-3'
ATCCAGAGGTTGATTATCGATAAGCTTGATATCGAATTGCCGGAATTCACCACTTTGTACAAGAAAGCTG
GGTACTAGTGGTATGGGATGAAACAGGGCGTCGTGTGGAGCAGGTCTTTGGGCAGGCCAGGAAAGGAGAA
AAGGGGATCGCCCGGGCCATAGGTGAAGTCTTCTGAAGCCGAGGGACTACTGGGGTCAGAGAGTGGTGAT
GCCACAGTGGCGCAGGGGGAGGCAGCGGCCCCGGAACCCCAGGACTCAGTGTCGCTGGCCGGGCTCGGGG
GCCCGGGCAGACAGGGGACACACTGCGGAGGCAGGAGGCGCTCCCGGGCACTGCCCCCGGGGAGCCCTTG
ATCTGCCAGGCGCAGTGTCTCAGCCAGGGCCCAGATGTAGTTGTAGGCGAAGCGCAGCGTCTCAATCTTG
GTGAGCTTGGTGTCGTCGGGGAACGAGGGCAGCACGCTGCGCAAGGCGTCCAGCGCAGCGTTGAGGTTGT
GCATGCGGTTGCGCTCGCGATCGTTGGCTTTGACGCGACGACTCCTCCGCAGGGAGTGCAGCAGAGCCTC
GGACCGCACCCGAGCGCGACCTCGCCGCCTCCGCCGTTCCTGCTCTTCGTCCTGGGCACCGGGAACATTC
GATGCCCCGGAGAGGGCGGGAGCGCTCCTCCGGGCTGGCACGGACAGCCCCGAGGTGGAGGCTAGGGGCT
GTAGCCTGGCACAGTCCTCCTCGTCGGTGAGGAAGCTGGACAGGTCGCTGCTGCTGTTGCTGCTGGAGCA
GTCGAGATCAGAGATGCAGGTCTCCAAAGGGGCAGGCATAGGCC
